Addgene plasmid #15960: pWC2
Depositing lab: Jeff Gelles. Depositing organization: Brandeis University. Publication: Two Distinct Modes of Processive Kinesin Movement in Mixtures of ATP and AMP-PNP. Subramanian R, Gelles J. J Gen Physiol. 2007 Nov . 130(5):445-55. 10.1085/jgp.200709866 PubMed 17968024.
Backbone
  Vector backbone: pT7-7
  Vector type: Bacterial Expression
Growth in bacteria
  Bacterial resistance: Ampicillin, 100 μg/mL
  Growth temperature: 37°C
  Growth strain: DH5alpha
  Copy number: High Copy
Gene/Insert
  Gene/Insert name: Kinesin 1-401 BCCP his tag (alt names: K401-BIO-H6; kinesin heavy chain)
  Species: D. melanogaster (fly); E. coli
  Mutation: amino acids 1-401
  GenBank ID: M24441
  Entrez Gene: Khc (a.k.a. Dmel_CG7765, 2R6, CG7765, DK, DKH, Dm KHC, DmK, DmKHC, Dmel\CG7765, Dmkin, KHC, KIF 5A, KIF5, KIF5B, KIN, Kif5, Kin, Kin-1, Kinesin, Kinesin-1, khc, kin, kinesin, kinesin-1, l(2)W12, l(2)k13219, l(2)k13314, l(2R)W12, pgs)
  Tag / fusion protein: BCCP (C terminal on insert); His6 (C terminal on insert)
  Cloning method: Restriction Enzyme
  Sequencing primers: 5′ N/A
Resource information
  A portion of this plasmid was derived from a plasmid made by: L. Goldstein, J. Cronan
Terms and licenses: Academic/Nonprofit Terms; Industry Terms: Not Available to Industry
How to cite: pWC2 was a gift from Jeff Gelles (Addgene plasmid # 15960 ; http://n2t.net/addgene:15960 ; RRID:Addgene_15960)
