[The description below was written by a language model from this plasmid's Addgene catalogue record and pLannotate feature annotations shown in this document.]
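Description:
pWC2 is a bacterial expression plasmid built on the pT7-7 backbone that produces a truncated, biotinylatable form of Drosophila melanogaster kinesin heavy chain (Khc, kinesin-1). It is maintained at high copy in E. coli through a ColE1/pMB1-type origin and selected with ampicillin via the β-lactamase gene and its native promoter. The feature table also shows remnants of the pBR322 lineage (fragments of the bom region, of rop and of the tet promoter). These appear to be backbone leftovers rather than functional parts of the design.

The expression cassette is driven by a bacteriophage T7 promoter followed by the efficient ribosome binding site from T7 gene 10, so expression requires a host that supplies T7 RNA polymerase. The open reading frame begins just after the RBS, across the origin of the circular map. It encodes amino acids 1–401 of kinesin heavy chain, fused at the C terminus to a fragment of the E. coli biotin carboxyl carrier protein (accB/BCCP) and then a His6 tag; the fusion is also known as K401-BIO-H6. The automated annotation labels the first part of the insert as rat Kif5c, which reflects homology among conserved kinesin motor domains; the catalogue record identifies the gene as the fly Khc. The His6 tag is not separately annotated in the feature table.

The BCCP domain is normally biotinylated by the E. coli biotin ligase, which would give a handle for streptavidin- or avidin-based attachment, while the His6 tag allows metal-affinity purification. The associated publication studied processive kinesin movement in mixtures of ATP and AMP-PNP, consistent with use of the protein in in vitro motility and single-molecule assays.
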