Features (pLannotate 1.2.2; 12 found; start..end, strand, type, name):
     23..736     +  CDS            Kif5c: KIF5C_RAT - Also known as Nkhc2. Experimental evidence at protein level: Swiss-Prot protein existence level 1. Involved in synaptic transmission (By similarity). Mediates dendritic trafficking of mRNAs (By similarity). Kinesin is a microtubule-associated force-producing protein that may play a role in organelle transport (By similarity). Required for anterograde axonal transportation of MAPK8IP3/JIP3 which is essential for MAPK8IP3/JIP3 function in axon elongation (PubMed:23576431). From Rattus norvegicus (Rat).
   1187..1474    +  CDS            accB (fragment) (sequence partly withheld): BCCP_ECOLI - Also known as fabE. Experimental evidence at protein level: Swiss-Prot protein existence level 1. This protein is a component of the acetyl coenzyme A carboxylase complex; first, biotin carboxylase catalyzes the carboxylation of the carrier protein and then the transcarboxylase transfers the carboxyl group to form malonyl-CoA. From Escherichia coli (strain K12).
   1515..1539    -  promoter       tet promoter (fragment): E. coli promoter for tetracycline efflux protein gene
   1592..2452    -  CDS            AmpR: β-lactamase; bla; confers resistance to ampicillin, carbenicillin, and related antibiotics
   2453..2557    -  promoter       AmpR promoter: bla
   2772..3360    +  rep_origin     ori: high-copy-number ColE1/pMB1/pBR322/pUC origin of replication
   3546..3597    -  misc_feature   bom (fragment): basis of mobility region from pBR322
   3622..3655    -  misc_feature   bom (fragment): basis of mobility region from pBR322
   3655..3680    -  misc_feature   bom (fragment): basis of mobility region from pBR322
   3782..3819    -  CDS            rop (fragment): Rop protein, which maintains plasmids at low copy number; rop
   3853..3871    +  promoter       T7 promoter: promoter for bacteriophage T7 RNA polymerase
   3903..3925    +  RBS            RBS: efficient ribosome binding site from bacteriophage T7 gene 10 (Olins and Rangwala, 1989)
>Addgene plasmid #15960 | pWC2 | addgene full sequence | sequence record 291832 | Addgene NGS Result
TATGTCCGCGGAACGAGAGATTCCCGCCGAGGACAGCATCAAAGTGGTCTGCCGATTCCGACCGCTGAAC
GACAGCGAAGAGAAGGCCGGCTCCAAGTTCGTGGTCAAGTTCCCCAACAATGTGGAGGAGAACTGCATAT
CCATAGCGGGCAAGGTGTATTTGTTCGACAAGGTCTTCAAACCGAATGCATCCCAGGAAAAGGTCTACAA
TGAGGCGGCCAAGTCCATTGTTACGGATGTCCTGGCCGGGTACAATGGAACGATATTCGCATATGGTCAG
ACGTCCTCCGGAAAAACGCATACGATGGAGGGCGTGATCGGGGACTCCGTAAAACAGGGTATCATACCAC
GTATCGTCAACGACATTTTCAATCACATCTACGCGATGGAGGTGAACCTGGAGTTTCACATCAAGGTCTC
CTACTACGAGATCTACATGGACAAGATTCGAGATCTGTTGGACGTCTCCAAGGTGAACCTTAGTGTGCAC
GAGGATAAGAACCGGGTGCCGTACGTCAAGGGCGCTACGGAACGGTTCGTCTCGTCGCCGGAGGATGTTT
TCGAGGTGATCGAGGAGGGCAAATCCAATCGTCACATCGCTGTGACAAACATGAACGAGCATTCTTCGCG
ATCCCACTCAGTATTCCTTATCAATGTGAAGCAGGAGAACCTGGAGAACCAGAAGAAACTATCCGGCAAA
CTCTACCTGGTGGATTTGGCCGGTTCCGAGAAGGTTTCCAAGACTGGAGCGGAGGGAACCGTTCTTGATG
AAGCCAAGAACATCAACAAGTCGCTGTCGGCCTTGGGCAACGTAATTTCTGCCCTGGCGGACGGAAACAA
AACGCACATCCCCTACCGTGATTCCAAGCTAACGCGCATCCTGCAGGAGTCGCTGGGAGGCAACGCACGC
ACAACCATCGTCATCTGCTGCTCTCCAGCCAGTTTCAACGAATCTGAAACGAAGTCAACGCTGGACTTCG
GTCGTAGAGCCAAGACAGTGAAGAACGTGGTCTGCGTTAACGAGGAGCTTACTGCCGAGGAATGGAAGCG
ACGCTATGAAAAGGAGAAGGAAAAGAACGCCCGACTAAAGGGTAAGGTGGAGAAGCTGGAGATCGAGCTT
GCGCGCTGGAGAGCGGGTGAAACTGTTAAGGCGGAGGAGCAAATCAACATGGAGGATCTCATGGAGGCAA
GCACGCCCAACCTGCGCAAGGCCATGGAAGCGCCAGCAGCAGCG
[240 nt withheld, positions 1235-1474]
TTATCTGAGACTAGTGGGCACCACCATCACCATCACTGACAAGCTTATCGATGATAAGCTGTCAAACATG
AGAATTAAATCAATCTAAAGTATATATGAGTAAACTTGGTCTGACAGTTACCAATGCTTAATCAGTGAGG
CACCTATCTCAGCGATCTGTCTATTTCGTTCATCCATAGTTGCCTGACTCCCCGTCGTGTAGATAACTAC
GATACGGGAGGGCTTACCATCTGGCCCCAGTGCTGCAATGATACCGCGAGACCCACGCTCACCGGCTCCA
GATTTATCAGCAATAAACCAGCCAGCCGGAAGGGCCGAGCGCAGAAGTGGTCCTGCAACTTTATCCGCCT
CCATCCAGTCTATTAATTGTTGCCGGGAAGCTAGAGTAAGTAGTTCGCCAGTTAATAGTTTGCGCAACGT
TGTTGCCATTGCTACAGGCATCGTGGTGTCACGCTCGTCGTTTGGTATGGCTTCATTCAGCTCCGGTTCC
CAACGATCAAGGCGAGTTACATGATCCCCCATGTTGTGCAAAAAAGCGGTTAGCTCCTTCGGTCCTCCGA
TCGTTGTCAGAAGTAAGTTGGCCGCAGTGTTATCACTCATGGTTATGGCAGCACTGCATAATTCTCTTAC
TGTCATGCCATCCGTAAGATGCTTTTCTGTGACTGGTGAGTACTCAACCAAGTCATTCTGAGAATAGTGT
ATGCGGCGACCGAGTTGCTCTTGCCCGGCGTCAACACGGGATAATACCGCGCCACATAGCAGAACTTTAA
AAGTGCTCATCATTGGAAAACGTTCTTCGGGGCGAAAACTCTCAAGGATCTTACCGCTGTTGAGATCCAG
TTCGATGTAACCCACTCGTGCACCCAACTGATCTTCAGCATCTTTTACTTTCACCAGCGTTTCTGGGTGA
GCAAAAACAGGAAGGCAAAATGCCGCAAAAAAGGGAATAAGGGCGACACGGAAATGTTGAATACTCATAC
TCTTCCTTTTTCAATATTATTGAAGCATTTATCAGGGTTATTGTCTCATGAGCGGATACATATTTGAATG
TATTTAGAAAAATAAACAAATAGGGGTTCCGCGCACATTTCCCCGAAAAGTGCCACCTGACGTCTAAGAA
ACCATTATTATCATGACATTAACCTATAAAAATAGGCGTATCACGAGGCCCTTTCGTCTTCAAGAATAAA
AGGATCTAGGTGAAGATCCTTTTTGATAATCTCATGACCAAAATCCCTTAACGTGAGTTTTCGTTCCACT
GAGCGTCAGACCCCGTAGAAAAGATCAAAGGATCTTCTTGAGATCCTTTTTTTCTGCGCGTAATCTGCTG
CTTGCAAACAAAAAAACCACCGCTACCAGCGGTGGTTTGTTTGCCGGATCAAGAGCTACCAACTCTTTTT
CCGAAGGTAACTGGCTTCAGCAGAGCGCAGATACCAAATACTGTCCTTCTAGTGTAGCCGTAGTTAGGCC
ACCACTTCAAGAACTCTGTAGCACCGCCTACATACCTCGCTCTGCTAATCCTGTTACCAGTGGCTGCTGC
CAGTGGCGATAAGTCGTGTCTTACCGGGTTGGACTCAAGACGATAGTTACCGGATAAGGCGCAGCGGTCG
GGCTGAACGGGGGGTTCGTGCACACAGCCCAGCTTGGAGCGAACGACCTACACCGAACTGAGATACCTAC
AGCGTGAGCTATGAGAAAGCGCCACGCTTCCCGAAGGGAGAAAGGCGGACAGGTATCCGGTAAGCGGCAG
GGTCGGAACAGGAGAGCGCACGAGGGAGCTTCCAGGGGGAAACGCCTGGTATCTTTATAGTCCTGTCGGG
TTTCGCCACCTCTGACTTGAGCGTCGATTTTTGTGATGCTCGTCAGGGGGGCGGAGCCTATGGAAAAACG
CCAGCAACGCGGCCTTTTTACGGTTCCTGGCCTTTTGCTGGCCTTTTGCTCACATGTTCTTTCCTGCGTT
ATCCCCTGATTCTGTGGATAACCGTATTACCGCCTTTGAGTGAGCTGATACCGCTCGCCGCAGCCGAACG
ACCGAGCGCAGCGAGTCAGTGAGCGAGGAAGCGGAAGAGCGCCTGATGCGGTATTTTCTCCTTACGCATC
TGTGCGGTATTTCACACCGCATAGGAAGATCTTCCGGAAGATCTTCCTATGGTGCACTCTCAGTACAATC
TGCTCTGATGCGCTACGTGACTGGGTCATGGCTGCGCCCCGACACCCGCCAACACCCGCTGACGCGCCCT
GACGGGCTTGTCTGCTCCCGGCATCCGCTTACAGACAAGCTGTGACCGTCTCCGGGAGCTGCATGTGTCA
GAGGTTTTCACCGTCATCACCGAAACGCGCGAGGCCCAGCGATTCGAACTTCTGATAGACTTCGAAATTA
ATACGACTCACTATAGGGAGACCACAACGGTTTCCCTCTAGAAATAATTTTGTTTAACTTTAAGAAGGAG
ATATACA
