>Addgene plasmid #15960 | pWC2 | addgene partial sequence | sequence record 131960 | T7 5'-TAATACGACTCACTATAGGG-3'
CTTTAAGAAGGAGATATACATATGTCCGCGGAACGAGAGATTCCCGCCGAGGACAGCATCAAAGTGGTCT
GCCGATTCCGACCGCTGAACGACAGCGAAGAGAAGGCCGGCTCCAAGTTCGTGGTCAAGTTCCCCAACAA
TGTGGAGGAGAACTGCATATCCATAGCGGGCAAGGTGTATTTGTTCGACAAGGTCTTCAAACCGAATGCA
TCCCAGGAAAAGGTCTACAATGAGGCGGCCAAGTCCATTGTTACGGATGTCCTGGCCGGGTACAATGGAA
CGATATTCGCATATGGTCAGACGTCCTCCGGAAAAACGCATACGATGGAGGGCGTGATCGGGGACTCCGT
AAAACAGGGTATCATACCACGTATCGTCAACGACATTTTC
