>Addgene plasmid #15960 | pWC2 | addgene partial sequence | sequence record 131961 | pALEX-Seq2 5'-GTGCCTCACTGATTAAGCATTG-3'
TGTTTGACAGCTTATCATCGATAAGCTTGTCAGTGATGGTGATGGTGGTGCCCACTAGTCTCAGATAA
[240 nt withheld, positions 69-308]
CGCTGCTGCTGGCGCTTCCATGGCCTTGCGCAGGTTGGGCGTGCTTGCCTCCATGAGATCCTCCATGTTG
ATTTGCTCCTCCGCCTTAACAGTTTCACCCGCTCTCCAGCGCGCAAGCTCGATCTCCAGCTTCTCCACCT
TACCCTTTAGTCGGGCGTTCTTTTCCTTCTCCTTTTCATAGCGTCGCTTCCATTCCTCGGCAGTAAGCTC
CTCGTTAACGCAGACCACGTTCTTCACTGTCTTGGCTCTACGACCGAA
